>Addgene plasmid #175126 | pLV V5-mRnf185 | addgene full sequence | sequence record 351970 | Addgene NGS Result
TGGAAGGGCTAATTCACTCCCAAAGAAGACAAGATATCCTTGATCTGTGGATCTACCACACACAAGGCTA
CTTCCCTGATTAGCAGAACTACACACCAGGGCCAGGGGTCAGATATCCACTGACCTTTGGATGGTGCTAC
AAGCTAGTACCAGTTGAGCCAGATAAGGTAGAAGAGGCCAATAAAGGAGAGAACACCAGCTTGTTACACC
CTGTGAGCCTGCATGGGATGGATGACCCGGAGAGAGAAGTGTTAGAGTGGAGGTTTGACAGCCGCCTAGC
ATTTCATCACGTGGCCCGAGAGCTGCATCCGGAGTACTTCAAGAACTGCTGATATCGAGCTTGCTACAAG
GGACTTTCCGCTGGGGACTTTCCAGGGAGGCGTGGCCTGGGCGGGACTGGGGAGTGGCGAGCCCTCAGAT
CCTGCATATAAGCAGCTGCTTTTTGCCTGTACTGGGTCTCTCTGGTTAGACCAGATCTGAGCCTGGGAGC
TCTCTGGCTAACTAGGGAACCCACTGCTTAAGCCTCAATAAAGCTTGCCTTGAGTGCTTCAAGTAGTGTG
TGCCCGTCTGTTGTGTGACTCTGGTAACTAGAGATCCCTCAGACCCTTTTAGTCAGTGTGGAAAATCTCT
AGCAGTGGCGCCCGAACAGGGACTTGAAAGCGAAAGGGAAACCAGAGGAGCTCTCTCGACGCAGGACTCG
GCTTGCTGAAGCGCGCACGGCAAGAGGCGAGGGGCGGCGACTGGTGAGTACGCCAAAAATTTTGACTAGC
GGAGGCTAGAAGGAGAGAGATGGGTGCGAGAGCGTCAGTATTAAGCGGGGGAGAATTAGATCGCGATGGG
AAAAAATTCGGTTAAGGCCAGGGGGAAAGAAAAAATATAAATTAAAACATATAGTATGGGCAAGCAGGGA
GCTAGAACGATTCGCAGTTAATCCTGGCCTGTTAGAAACATCAGAAGGCTGTAGACAAATACTGGGACAG
CTACAACCATCCCTTCAGACAGGATCAGAAGAACTTAGATCATTATATAATACAGTAGCAACCCTCTATT
GTGTGCATCAAAGGATAGAGATAAAAGACACCAAGGAAGCTTTAGACAAGATAGAGGAAGAGCAAAACAA
AAGTAAGACCACCGCACAGCAAGCGGCCGGCCGCTGATCTTCAGACCTGGAGGAGGAGATATGAGGGACA
ATTGGAGAAGTGAATTATATAAATATAAAGTAGTAAAAATTGAACCATTAGGAGTAGCACCCACCAAGGC
AAAGAGAAGAGTGGTGCAGAGAGAAAAAAGAGCAGTGGGAATAGGAGCTTTGTTCCTTGGGTTCTTGGGA
GCAGCAGGAAGCACTATGGGCGCAGCGTCAATGACGCTGACGGTACAGGCCAGACAATTATTGTCTGGTA
TAGTGCAGCAGCAGAACAATTTGCTGAGGGCTATTGAGGCGCAACAGCATCTGTTGCAACTCACAGTCTG
GGGCATCAAGCAGCTCCAGGCAAGAATCCTGGCTGTGGAAAGATACCTAAAGGATCAACAGCTCCTGGGG
ATTTGGGGTTGCTCTGGAAAACTCATTTGCACCACTGCTGTGCCTTGGAATGCTAGTTGGAGTAATAAAT
CTCTGGAACAGATTTGGAATCACACGACCTGGATGGAGTGGGACAGAGAAATTAACAATTACACAAGCTT
AATACACTCCTTAATTGAAGAATCGCAAAACCAGCAAGAAAAGAATGAACAAGAATTATTGGAATTAGAT
AAATGGGCAAGTTTGTGGAATTGGTTTAACATAACAAATTGGCTGTGGTATATAAAATTATTCATAATGA
TAGTAGGAGGCTTGGTAGGTTTAAGAATAGTTTTTGCTGTACTTTCTATAGTGAATAGAGTTAGGCAGGG
ATATTCACCATTATCGTTTCAGACCCACCTCCCAACCCCGAGGGGACCCGACAGGCCCGAAGGAATAGAA
GAAGAAGGTGGAGAGAGAGACAGAGACAGATCCATTCGATTAGTGAACGGATCTCGACGGTATCGCCTTT
AAAAGAAAAGGGGGGATTGGGGGGTACAGTGCAGGGGAAAGAATAGTAGACATAATAGCAACAGACATAC
AAACTAAAGAATTACAAAAACAAATTACAAAAATTCAAAATTTTCGGGTTTATTACAGGGACAGCAGAGA
TCCAGTTTATCGATGAGGCCCTTTCGTCTTCACTCGAGGTGCCCGTCAGTGGGCAGAGCGCACATCGCCC
ACAGTCCCCGAGAAGTTGGGGGGAGGGGTCGGCAATTGAACCGGTGCCTAGAGAAGGTGGCGCGGGGTAA
ACTGGGAAAGTGATGTCGTGTACTGGCTCCGCCTTTTTCCCGAGGGTGGGGGAGAACCGTATATAAGTGC
AGTAGTCGCCGTGAACGTTCTTTTTCGCAACGGGTTTGCCGCCAGAACACAGGTAAGTGCCGTGTGTGGT
TCCCGCGGGCCTGGCCTCTTTACGGGTTATGGCCCTTGCGTGCCTTGAATTACTTCCACCTGGCTGCAGT
ACGTGATTCTTGATCCCGAGCTTCGGGTTGGAAGTGGGTGGGAGAGTTCGAGGCCTTGCGCTTAAGGAGC
CCCTTCGCCTCGTGCTTGAGTTGAGGCCTGGCCTGGGCGCTGGGGCCGCCGCGTGCGAATCTGGTGGCAC
CTTCGCGCCTGTCTCGCTGCTTTCGATAAGTCTCTAGCCATTTAAAATTTTTGATGACCTGCTGCGACGC
TTTTTTTCTGGCAAGATAGTCTTGTAAATGCGGGCCAAGATCTGCACACTGGTATTTCGGTTTTTGGGGC
CGCGGGCGGCGACGGGGCCCGTGCGTCCCAGCGCACATGTTCGGCGAGGCGGGGCCTGCGAGCGCGGCCA
CCGAGAATCGGACGGGGGTAGTCTCAAGCTGGCCGGCCTGCTCTGGTGCCTGGCCTCGCGCCGCCGTGTA
TCGCCCCGCCCTGGGCGGCAAGGCTGGCCCGGTCGGCACCAGTTGCGTGAGCGGAAAGATGGCCGCTTCC
CGGCCCTGCTGCAGGGAGCTCAAAATGGAGGACGCGGCGCTCGGGAGAGCGGGCGGGTGAGTCACCCACA
CAAAGGAAAAGGGCCTTTCCGTCCTCAGCCGTCGCTTCATGTGACTCCACGGAGTACCGGGCGCCGTCCA
GGCACCTCGATTAGTTCTCGAGCTTTTGGAGTACGTCGTCTTTAGGTTGGGGGGAGGGGTTTTATGCGAT
GGAGTTTCCCCACACTGAGTGGGTGGAGACTGAAGTTAGGCCAGCTTGGCACTTGATGTAATTCTCCTTG
GAATTTGCCCTTTTTGAGTTTGGATCTTGGTTCATTCTCAAGCCTCAGACAGTGGTTCAAAGTTTTTTTC
TTCCATTTCAGGTGTCGTGAGGATCCGCCGCCATGGGTAAGCCTATCCCTAACCCTCTCCTCGGTCTCGA
TTCTACGGGGGGCGGAGGGGGTGGGCCCATGGCAAGTAAAGGGCCTTCGGCCTCTGCATCCACTGAGAAT
TCCAATGCAGGGGGGCCCAGTGGCAGCAGCAATGGCACTGGTGAGAGTGGAGGGCAGGACAGCACCTTTG
AGTGCAACATATGCCTGGACACAGCCAAGGATGCTGTCATCAGCCTGTGTGGCCACCTCTTCTGTTGGCC
GTGTTTACATCAGTGGTTGGAGACTAGGCCTAACAGACAAGTGTGTCCAGTCTGCAAAGCTGGCATCAGC
CGAGACAAAGTCATCCCCCTCTATGGCAGAGGCAGCACTGGACAGCAGGATCCCAGAGAGAAGACTCCTC
CTCGTCCTCAAGGCCAGAGGCCAGAGCCAGAAAATAGAGGGGGATTTCAAGGATTTGGATTTGGAGATGG
TGGCTTTCAGATGTCTTTTGGAATTGGAGCATTTCCATTTGGGATATTTGCCACAGCATTTAACATAAAT
GATGGACGGCCTCCTCCAGCTGTCCCTGGGACACCCCAGTATGTGGATGAGCAGTTCCTGTCACGCCTCT
TCCTGTTTGTCGCCCTGGTGATCATGTTCTGGCTCCTGATCGCCTAATAATGGGCCGCGACGATGTTTAA
ACTTCGAAACGCGTGAATTCCTCGAGGGCGGCCGCTCTAGAGTCGACGGGCCGCGGTAACAATTGTTAAC
TAACTTAAGCTAGCAACGGTTTCCCTCTAGCGGGATCAATTCCGCCCCCCCCCCCTAACGTTACTGGCCG
AAGCCGCTTGGAATAAGGCCGGTGTGCGTTTGTCTATATGTTATTTTCCACCATATTGCCGTCTTTTGGC
AATGTGAGGGCCCGGAAACCTGGCCCTGTCTTCTTGACGAGCATTCCTAGGGGTCTTTCCCCTCTCGCCA
AAGGAATGCAAGGTCTGTTGAATGTCGTGAAGGAAGCAGTTCCTCTGGAAGCTTCTTGAAGACAAACAAC
GTCTGTAGCGACCCTTTGCAGGCAGCGGAACCCCCCACCTGGCGACAGGTGCCTCTGCGGCCAAAAGCCA
CGTGTATAAGATACACCTGCAAAGGCGGCACAACCCCAGTGCCACGTTGTGAGTTGGATAGTTGTGGAAA
GAGTCAAATGGCTCTCCTCAAGCGTATTCAACAAGGGGCTGAAGGATGCCCAGAAGGTACCCCATTGTAT
GGGATCTGATCTGGGGCCTCGGTGCACATGCTTTACATGTGTTTAGTCGAGGTTAAAAAAACGTCTAGGC
CCCCCGAACCACGGGGACGTGGTTTTCCTTTGAAAAACACGATAATACCATGACCGAGTACAAGCCCACG
GTGCGCCTCGCCACCCGCGACGACGTCCCCAGGGCCGTACGCACCCTCGCCGCCGCGTTCGCCGACTACC
CCGCCACGCGCCACACCGTCGATCCGGACCGCCACATCGAGCGGGTCACCGAGCTGCAAGAACTCTTCCT
CACGCGCGTCGGGCTCGACATCGGCAAGGTGTGGGTCGCGGACGACGGCGCCGCGGTGGCGGTCTGGACC
ACGCCGGAGAGCGTCGAAGCGGGGGCGGTGTTCGCCGAGATCGGCCCGCGCATGGCCGAGTTGAGCGGTT
CCCGGCTGGCCGCGCAGCAACAGATGGAAGGCCTCCTGGCGCCGCACCGGCCCAAGGAGCCCGCGTGGTT
CCTGGCCACCGTCGGCGTCTCGCCCGACCACCAGGGCAAGGGTCTGGGCAGCGCCGTCGTGCTCCCCGGA
GTGGAGGCGGCCGAGCGCGCCGGGGTGCCCGCCTTCCTGGAGACCTCCGCGCCCCGCAACCTCCCCTTCT
ACGAGCGGCTCGGCTTCACCGTCACCGCCGACGTCGAGGTGCCCGAAGGACCGCGCACCTGGTGCATGAC
CCGCAAGCCCGGTGCCTGACCCGGGCGGGGCGCGTCTGGAACAATCAACCTCTGGATTACAAAATTTGTG
AAAGATTGACTGGTATTCTTAACTATGTTGCTCCTTTTACGCTATGTGGATACGCTGCTTTAATGCCTTT
GTATCATGCTATTGCTTCCCGTATGGCTTTCATTTTCTCCTCCTTGTATAAATCCTGGTTGCTGTCTCTT
TATGAGGAGTTGTGGCCCGTTGTCAGGCAACGTGGCGTGGTGTGCACTGTGTTTGCTGACGCAACCCCCA
CTGGTTGGGGCATTGCCACCACCTGTCAGCTCCTTTCCGGGACTTTCGCTTTCCCCCTCCCTATTGCCAC
GGCGGAACTCATCGCCGCCTGCCTTGCCCGCTGCTGGACAGGGGCTCGGCTGTTGGGCACTGACAATTCC
GTGGTGTTGTCGGGGAAGCTGACGTCCTTTCCATGGCTGCTCGCCTGTGTTGCCACCTGGATTCTGCGCG
GGACGTCCTTCTGCTACGTCCCTTCGGCCCTCAATCCAGCGGACCTTCCTTCCCGCGGCCTGCTGCCGGC
TCTGCGGCCTCTTCCGCGTCTTCGCCTTCGCCCTCAGACGAGTCGGATCTCCCTTTGGGCCGCCTCCCCG
CCTGGAATTAATTCTGCAGTCGAGACCTAGAAAAACATGGAGCAATCACAAGTAGCAATACAGCAGCTAC
CAATGCTGATTGTGCCTGGCTAGAAGCACAAGAGGAGGAGGAGGTGGGTTTTCCAGTCACACCTCAGGTA
CCTTTAAGACCAATGACTTACAAGGCAGCTGTAGATCTTAGCCACTTTTTAAAAGAAAAGAGGGGACTGG
AAGGGCTAATTCACTCCCAACGAAGACAAGATATCCTTGATCTGTGGATCTACCACACACAAGGCTACTT
CCCTGATTAGCAGAACTACACACCAGGGCCAGGGGTCAGATATCCACTGACCTTTGGATGGTGCTACAAG
CTAGTACCAGTTGAGCCAGATAAGGTAGAAGAGGCCAATAAAGGAGAGAACACCAGCTTGTTACACCCTG
TGAGCCTGCATGGGATGGATGACCCGGAGAGAGAAGTGTTAGAGTGGAGGTTTGACAGCCGCCTAGCATT
TCATCACGTGGCCCGAGAGCTGCATCCGGAGTACTTCAAGAACTGCTGATATCGAGCTTGCTACAAGGGA
CTTTCCGCTGGGGACTTTCCAGGGAGGCGTGGCCTGGGCGGGACTGGGGAGTGGCGAGCCCTCAGATCCT
GCATATAAGCAGCTGCTTTTTGCCTGTACTGGGTCTCTCTGGTTAGACCAGATCTGAGCCTGGGAGCTCT
CTGGCTAACTAGGGAACCCACTGCTTAAGCCTCAATAAAGCTTGCCTTGAGTGCTTCAAGTAGTGTGTGC
CCGTCTGTTGTGTGACTCTGGTAACTAGAGATCCCTCAGACCCTTTTAGTCAGTGTGGAAAATCTCTAGC
AGTAGTAGTTCATGTCATCTTATTATTCAGTATTTATAACTTGCAAAGAAATGAATATCAGAGAGTGAGA
GGCCTTGACATTGCTAGCGTTTACCGTCGACCTCTAGCTAGAGCTTGGCGTAATCATGGTCATAGCTGTT
TCCTGTGTGAAATTGTTATCCGCTCACAATTCCACACAACATACGAGCCGGAAGCATAAAGTGTAAAGCC
TGGGGTGCCTAATGAGTGAGCTAACTCACATTAATTGCGTTGCGCTCACTGCCCGCTTTCCAGTCGGGAA
ACCTGTCGTGCCAGCTGCATTAATGAATCGGCCAACGCGCGGGGAGAGGCGGTTTGCGTATTGGGCGCTC
TTCCGCTTCCTCGCTCACTGACTCGCTGCGCTCGGTCGTTCGGCTGCGGCGAGCGGTATCAGCTCACTCA
AAGGCGGTAATACGGTTATCCACAGAATCAGGGGATAACGCAGGAAAGAACATGTGAGCAAAAGGCCAGC
AAAAGGCCAGGAACCGTAAAAAGGCCGCGTTGCTGGCGTTTTTCCATAGGCTCCGCCCCCCTGACGAGCA
TCACAAAAATCGACGCTCAAGTCAGAGGTGGCGAAACCCGACAGGACTATAAAGATACCAGGCGTTTCCC
CCTGGAAGCTCCCTCGTGCGCTCTCCTGTTCCGACCCTGCCGCTTACCGGATACCTGTCCGCCTTTCTCC
CTTCGGGAAGCGTGGCGCTTTCTCATAGCTCACGCTGTAGGTATCTCAGTTCGGTGTAGGTCGTTCGCTC
CAAGCTGGGCTGTGTGCACGAACCCCCCGTTCAGCCCGACCGCTGCGCCTTATCCGGTAACTATCGTCTT
GAGTCCAACCCGGTAAGACACGACTTATCGCCACTGGCAGCAGCCACTGGTAACAGGATTAGCAGAGCGA
GGTATGTAGGCGGTGCTACAGAGTTCTTGAAGTGGTGGCCTAACTACGGCTACACTAGAAGAACAGTATT
TGGTATCTGCGCTCTGCTGAAGCCAGTTACCTTCGGAAAAAGAGTTGGTAGCTCTTGATCCGGCAAACAA
ACCACCGCTGGTAGCGGTGGTTTTTTTGTTTGCAAGCAGCAGATTACGCGCAGAAAAAAAGGATCTCAAG
AAGATCCTTTGATCTTTTCTACGGGGTCTGACGCTCAGTGGAACGAAAACTCACGTTAAGGGATTTTGGT
CATGAGATTATCAAAAAGGATCTTCACCTAGATCCTTTTAAATTAAAAATGAAGTTTTAAATCAATCTAA
AGTATATATGAGTAAACTTGGTCTGACAGTTACCAATGCTTAATCAGTGAGGCACCTATCTCAGCGATCT
GTCTATTTCGTTCATCCATAGTTGCCTGACTCCCCGTCGTGTAGATAACTACGATACGGGAGGGCTTACC
ATCTGGCCCCAGTGCTGCAATGATACCGCGAGACCCACGCTCACCGGCTCCAGATTTATCAGCAATAAAC
CAGCCAGCCGGAAGGGCCGAGCGCAGAAGTGGTCCTGCAACTTTATCCGCCTCCATCCAGTCTATTAATT
GTTGCCGGGAAGCTAGAGTAAGTAGTTCGCCAGTTAATAGTTTGCGCAACGTTGTTGCCATTGCTACAGG
CATCGTGGTGTCACGCTCGTCGTTTGGTATGGCTTCATTCAGCTCCGGTTCCCAACGATCAAGGCGAGTT
ACATGATCCCCCATGTTGTGCAAAAAAGCGGTTAGCTCCTTCGGTCCTCCGATCGTTGTCAGAAGTAAGT
TGGCCGCAGTGTTATCACTCATGGTTATGGCAGCACTGCATAATTCTCTTACTGTCATGCCATCCGTAAG
ATGCTTTTCTGTGACTGGTGAGTACTCAACCAAGTCATTCTGAGAATAGTGTATGCGGCGACCGAGTTGC
TCTTGCCCGGCGTCAATACGGGATAATACCGCGCCACATAGCAGAACTTTAAAAGTGCTCATCATTGGAA
AACGTTCTTCGGGGCGAAAACTCTCAAGGATCTTACCGCTGTTGAGATCCAGTTCGATGTAACCCACTCG
TGCACCCAACTGATCTTCAGCATCTTTTACTTTCACCAGCGTTTCTGGGTGAGCAAAAACAGGAAGGCAA
AATGCCGCAAAAAAGGGAATAAGGGCGACACGGAAATGTTGAATACTCATACTCTTCCTTTTTCAATATT
ATTGAAGCATTTATCAGGGTTATTGTCTCATGAGCGGATACATATTTGAATGTATTTAGAAAAATAAACA
AATAGGGGTTCCGCGCACATTTCCCCGAAAAGTGCCACCTGACGTCGACGGATCGGGAGATCAACTTGTT
TATTGCAGCTTATAATGGTTACAAATAAAGCAATAGCATCACAAATTTCACAAATAAAGCATTTTTTTCA
CTGCATTCTAGTTGTGGTTTGTCCAAACTCATCAATGTATCTTATCATGTCTGGATCAACTGGATAACTC
AAGCTAACCAAAATCATCCCAAACTTCCCACCCCATACCCTATTACCACTGCCAATTACCTGTGGTTTCA
TTTACTCTAAACCTGTGATTCCTCTGAATTATTTTCATTTTAAAGAAATTGTATTTGTTAAATATGTACT
ACAAACTTAGTAGT
Features (pLannotate 1.2.2; 24 found; start..end, strand, type, name):
    377..634     +  LTR            5' LTR (truncated): truncated 5' long terminal repeat (LTR) from HIV-1
    681..806     +  misc_feature   HIV-1 Ψ: packaging signal of human immunodeficiency virus type 1
    790..1128    +  CDS            HIV-1 gag (fragment): gag protein from human immunodeficiency virus 1; gag
   1303..1536    +  misc_feature   RRE: The Rev response element (RRE) of HIV-1 allows for Rev-dependent mRNA export from the nucleus to the cytoplasm.
   1913..2013    +  CDS            Rev (fragment): human immunodeficiency virus 1 (HIV-1) Rev protein; rev; enhances nuclear export of unspliced and incompletely spliced viral mRNAs
   2028..2143    +  misc_feature   cPPT/CTS: central polypurine tract and central termination sequence of HIV-1 (lacking the first T)
   2221..2432    +  promoter       EF-1α core promoter: core promoter for human elongation factor EF-1α
   2433..3371    +  intron         EF-1α intron A: intron upstream of the start codon of human EF-1α
   3396..3437    +  CDS            V5 tag: epitope tag from simian virus 5
   3459..4034    +  CDS            Rnf185: RN185_MOUSE - Experimental evidence at transcript level: Swiss-Prot protein existence level 2. E3 ubiquitin-protein ligase that regulates selective mitochondrial autophagy by mediating 'Lys-63'-linked polyubiquitination of BNIP1. Acts in the endoplasmic reticulum (ER)-associated degradation (ERAD) pathway, which targets misfolded proteins that accumulate in the endoplasmic reticulum (ER) for ubiquitination and subsequent proteasome-mediated degradation. Protects cells from ER stress-induced apoptosis. Responsible for the cotranslational ubiquitination and degradation of CFTR in the ERAD pathwa
   4176..4737    +  misc_feature   IRES: internal ribosome entry site (IRES) of the encephalomyocarditis virus (EMCV)
   4740..5339    +  CDS            PuroR: puromycin N-acetyltransferase; pac from Streptomyces alboniger; confers resistance to puromycin
   5363..5951    +  misc_feature   WPRE: woodchuck hepatitis virus posttranscriptional regulatory element
   5968..6486    +  CDS            nef (fragment): NEF_HV1BR - Experimental evidence at protein level: Swiss-Prot protein existence level 1. Extracellular Nef protein targets CD4(+) T-lymphocytes for apoptosis by interacting with CXCR4 surface receptors (PubMed:14990729). From Human immunodeficiency virus type 1 group M subtype B (isolate BRU/LAI) (HIV-1).
   6534..6791    +  LTR            5' LTR (truncated): truncated 5' long terminal repeat (LTR) from HIV-1
   6943..6959    -  protein_bind   lac operator: The lac repressor binds to the lac operator to inhibit transcription in E. coli. This inhibition can be relieved by adding lactose or isopropyl-β-D-thiogalactopyranoside (IPTG). lac repressor encoded by lacI
   6967..6997    -  promoter       lac promoter: promoter for the E. coli lac operon
   7012..7033    -  protein_bind   CAP binding site: CAP binding activates transcription in the presence of cAMP. E. coli catabolite activator protein
   7046..7138    -  CDS            lacI (fragment): lac repressor; lacI; The lac repressor binds to the lac operator to inhibit transcription in E. coli. This inhibition can be relieved by adding lactose or isopropyl-β-D-thiogalactopyranoside (IPTG).
   7321..7909    -  rep_origin     ori: high-copy-number ColE1/pMB1/pBR322/pUC origin of replication
   8080..8940    -  CDS            AmpR: β-lactamase; bla; confers resistance to ampicillin, carbenicillin, and related antibiotics
   8941..9045    -  promoter       AmpR promoter: bla
   9093..9227    +  polyA_signal   SV40 poly(A) signal: SV40 polyadenylation signal
   9394..329     +  CDS            nef (fragment) (across the origin): NEF_HV1BR - Experimental evidence at protein level: Swiss-Prot protein existence level 1. Extracellular Nef protein targets CD4(+) T-lymphocytes for apoptosis by interacting with CXCR4 surface receptors (PubMed:14990729). From Human immunodeficiency virus type 1 group M subtype B (isolate BRU/LAI) (HIV-1).
