[The description below was written by a language model from this plasmid's Addgene catalogue record and pLannotate feature annotations shown in this document.]
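Description:
pLV V5-mRnf185 is an HIV-1-based lentiviral vector for expressing mouse Rnf185 with an N-terminal V5 epitope tag in mammalian cells. It was built by Gibson cloning into the pLV-EF1a-IRES-Puro backbone. In bacteria the 9.4 kb plasmid is maintained through a high-copy ColE1/pUC-type origin and selected with ampicillin via the β-lactamase gene. The backbone also carries remnants of a lac promoter/operator region and an SV40 polyadenylation signal outside the viral segment.

The transfer cassette is bounded by two HIV-1 LTR sequences, both annotated as truncated, each adjoined by nef-derived sequence. It includes the Ψ packaging signal with a partial gag sequence, the Rev response element for Rev-dependent nuclear export of the genomic RNA, and the cPPT/CTS element that aids nuclear import of the reverse-transcribed genome. The viral structural and enzymatic proteins are not encoded, so they must be supplied in trans to make particles.

Expression is driven by the human EF-1α core promoter together with its intron A, giving constitutive transcription in many cell types. The transcript is bicistronic. The V5-Rnf185 open reading frame comes first, followed by an EMCV IRES that directs translation of puromycin N-acetyltransferase, so puromycin selection enriches for cells that also express the tagged protein. A downstream WPRE enhances transcript stability and expression.

Rnf185 is an E3 ubiquitin ligase annotated as acting in ER-associated degradation and selective mitochondrial autophagy. The V5 tag allows the protein to be detected or immunoprecipitated, and the vector suits stable expression in transduced cells. The associated publication concerns proximity-labeling proteomics of the nuclear envelope proteins emerin and lamin B receptor, though the record does not state this construct's specific role in that study.
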