Addgene plasmid #175126: pLV V5-mRnf185
Purpose: Lentiviral expression of V5-tagged mouse Rnf185
Depositing lab: Larry Gerace. Depositing organization: Scripps California (The Scripps Research Institute). Publication: Shared and Distinctive Neighborhoods of Emerin and Lamin B Receptor Revealed by Proximity Labeling and Quantitative Proteomics. Cheng LC, Zhang X, Abhinav K, Nguyen JA, Baboo S, Martinez-Bartolome S, Branon TC, Ting AY, Loose E, Yates JR 3rd, Gerace L. J Proteome Res. 2022 Sep 2;21(9):2197-2210. doi: 10.1021/acs.jproteome.2c00281. Epub 2022 Aug 16. PubMed 35972904.
Backbone
  Vector backbone: pLV-EF1a-IRES-Puro
  Backbone manufacturer: Tobias Meyer (Addgene plasmid # 85132)
  Vector type: Mammalian Expression, Lentiviral
Growth in bacteria
  Bacterial resistance: Ampicillin, 100 μg/mL
  Growth temperature: 30°C
  Growth strain: NEB Stable
  Copy number: High Copy
Gene/Insert
  Gene/Insert name: Rnf185
  Species: M. musculus (mouse)
  Entrez Gene: Rnf185
  Tag / fusion protein: V5 (N terminal on insert)
  Cloning method: Gibson Cloning
Terms and licenses: Academic/Nonprofit Terms; Industry Terms: Not Available to Industry
How to cite: pLV V5-mRnf185 was a gift from Larry Gerace (Addgene plasmid # 175126 ; http://n2t.net/addgene:175126 ; RRID:Addgene_175126)
